Addgene plasmid #121816: LG002: pMAGIC (L1-R5) mU6::xCas9(3.7) gRNA scaffold
Purpose: (Empty Backbone) pMAGIC L1-R5 entry plasmid, contains empty mouse U6-driven xCas9(3.7) (i.e. SpCas9) gRNA scaffold for 4-component MultiSite Gateway Pro assembly. Protospacer motif can be inserted after BsaI digestion
Depositing lab: Christopher Newgard. Depositing organization: Duke University. Publication: Creation of versatile cloning platforms for transgene expression and dCas9-based epigenome editing. Haldeman JM, Conway AE, Arlotto ME, Slentz DH, Muoio DM, Becker TC, Newgard CB. Nucleic Acids Res. 2018 Dec 27. pii: 5264291. doi: 10.1093/nar/gky1286. PubMed 30590691.
Backbone
  Vector backbone: pDONR221 P1-P5r
  Backbone manufacturer: Invitrogen
  Backbone size (bp): 2606
  Vector type: Synthetic Biology ; pMAGIC Gateway Entry Plasmid
Growth in bacteria
  Bacterial resistance: Kanamycin, 50 μg/mL
  Growth temperature: 37°C
  Growth strain: DH5alpha
  Copy number: High Copy
Gene/Insert
  Gene/Insert name: mU6::xCas9(3.7) gRNA scaffold (alt name: mU6::SpCas9 gRNA scaffold)
  Species: Synthetic
  Insert size (bp): 446
  Cloning method: Gateway Cloning
  Sequencing primers: 5′ M13F; 3′ M13R
Terms and licenses: Academic/Nonprofit Terms; Industry Terms: Not Available to Industry
Depositor comments: Annealed oligonucleotides containing the protospacer motif can be ligated into BsaI digested plasmid. x/SpCas9 gRNA scaffold derived from PMID: 26671237
How to cite: LG002: pMAGIC (L1-R5) mU6::xCas9(3.7) gRNA scaffold was a gift from Christopher Newgard (Addgene plasmid # 121816 ; http://n2t.net/addgene:121816 ; RRID:Addgene_121816)
