[The description below was written by a language model from this plasmid's Addgene catalogue record and pLannotate feature annotations shown in this document.]
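Description:
LG002: pMAGIC (L1-R5) mU6::xCas9(3.7) gRNA scaffold is a small (about 3.05 kb) Gateway entry plasmid built on Invitrogen's pDONR221 P1-P5r backbone and belonging to the pMAGIC modular cloning platform. It is propagated in E. coli through a high-copy ColE1/pUC-type origin and selected with kanamycin via the aminoglycoside phosphotransferase (KanR) gene. The rrnB T1 and T2 terminators upstream of the cloning region are standard donor-vector elements that insulate the insert from read-through transcription. The short lacI and lacZα fragments and the T7 promoter flagged by the annotation are backbone remnants rather than functional parts of the payload.

The payload is a synthetic insert of roughly 446 bp flanked by attL1 and attR5 recombination sites. It consists of the mouse U6 RNA polymerase III promoter followed by a guide RNA scaffold for Streptococcus pyogenes Cas9, which the feature table picks up as a tracrRNA-derived fragment. The same scaffold serves xCas9(3.7), an SpCas9 variant. The plasmid is supplied as an empty backbone with no targeting sequence. A protospacer is added by digesting with BsaI and ligating annealed oligonucleotides between the promoter and the scaffold, giving a complete U6-driven single guide RNA cassette.

The attL1/attR5 pair places this module in the first position of a four-component MultiSite Gateway Pro LR assembly. There it is combined with other pMAGIC entry clones and a destination vector to build multi-part constructs. According to the associated publication, the platform is intended for transgene expression and dCas9-based epigenome editing. The record does not specify the partner modules or the destination vector.
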