Features (pLannotate 1.2.2; 11 found; start..end, strand, type, name):
    121..213     +  CDS            lacI (fragment): lac repressor; lacI; The lac repressor binds to the lac operator to inhibit transcription in E. coli. This inhibition can be relieved by adding lactose or isopropyl-β-D-thiogalactopyranoside (IPTG).
    268..295     -  terminator     rrnB T2 terminator: transcription terminator T2 from the E. coli rrnB gene
    427..470     +  terminator     rrnB T1 terminator: Escherichia coli rrnB; transcription terminator T1 from the E. coli rrnB gene
    517..553     -  CDS            lacZα (fragment): LacZα fragment of β-galactosidase; lacZ fragment
    569..668     +  protein_bind   attL1: mutant version of attL; recombination site for the Gateway® LR reaction LR Clonase™
    671..984     +  promoter       U6 promoter: RNA polymerase III promoter for mouse U6 snRNA (Das et al., 1988)
   1023..1090    +  misc_RNA       tracrRNA (fragment): trans-activating CRISPR RNA for the Streptococcus pyogenes CRISPR/Cas9 system
   1115..1238    +  protein_bind   attR5: mutant version of attR; recombination site for the Gateway® LR reaction LR Clonase™
   1294..1312    -  promoter       T7 promoter: promoter for bacteriophage T7 RNA polymerase
   1446..2255    +  CDS            KanR: aminoglycoside phosphotransferase; aph(3')-Ia; confers resistance to kanamycin in bacteria or G418 (Geneticin®) in eukaryotes
   2402..2990    +  rep_origin     ori: high-copy-number ColE1/pMB1/pBR322/pUC origin of replication
>Addgene plasmid #121816 | LG002: pMAGIC (L1-R5) mU6::xCas9(3.7) gRNA scaffold | addgene full sequence | sequence record 237364 | Addgene NGS Result
CTTTCCTGCGTTATCCCCTGATTCTGTGGATAACCGTATTACCGCCTTTGAGTGAGCTGATACCGCTCGC
CGCAGCCGAACGACCGAGCGCAGCGAGTCAGTGAGCGAGGAAGCGGAAGAGCGCCCAATACGCAAACCGC
CTCTCCCCGCGCGTTGGCCGATTCATTAATGCAGCTGGCACGACAGGTTTCCCGACTGGAAAGCGGGCAG
TGAGCGCAACGCAATTAATACGCGTACCGCTAGCCAGGAAGAGTTTGTAGAAACGCAAAAAGGCCATCCG
TCAGGATGGCCTTCTGCTTAGTTTGATGCCTGGCAGTTTATGGCGGGCGTCCTGCCCGCCACCCTCCGGG
CCGTTGCTTCACAACGTTCAAATCCGCTCCCGGCGGATTTGTCCTACTCAGGAGAGCGTTCACCGACAAA
CAACAGATAAAACGAAAGGCCCAGTCTTCCGACTGAGCCTTTCGTTTTATTTGATGCCTGGCAGTTCCCT
ACTCTCGCGTTAACGCTAGCATGGATGTTTTCCCAGTCACGACGTTGTAAAACGACGGCCAGTCTTAAGC
TCGGGCCCCAAATAATGATTTTATTTTGACTGATAGTGACCTGTTCGTTGCAACAAATTGATGAGCAATG
CTTTTTTATAATGCCAACTTTGTACAAAAAAGCAGGCTTAGATCCGACGCCGCCATCTCTAGGCCCGCGC
CGGCCCCCTCGCACAGACTTGTGGGAGAAGCTCGGCTACTCCCCTGCCCCGGTTAATTTGCATATAATAT
TTCCTAGTAACTATAGAGGCTTAATGTGCGATAAAAGACAGATAATCTGTTCTTTTTAATACTAGCTACA
TTTTACATGATAGGCTTGGATTTCTATAAGAGATACAAATACTAAATTATTATTTTAAAAAACAGCACAA
AAGGAAACTCACCCTAACTGTAAAGTAATTGTGTGTTTTGAGACTATAAATATCCCTTGGAGAAAAGCCT
TGTTGGAGACCACGGCAGGTCTCAGTTTCAGAGCTATGCTGGAAACAGCATAGCAAGTTGAAATAAGGCT
AGTCCGTTATCAACTTGAAAAAGTGGCACCGAGTCGGTGCTTTTTTGCGGCCGCAGGAAGCTTACAACTT
TGTATACAAAAGTTGAACGAGAAACGTAAAATGATATAAATATCAATATATTAAATTAGATTTTGCATAA
AAAACAGACTACATAATACTGTAAAACACAACATATCCAGTCACTATGAATCAACTACTTAGATGGTATT
AGTGACCTGTACTGCAGGGCGGCCGCGATATCCCCTATAGTGAGTCGTATTACATGGTCATAGCTGTTTC
CTGGCAGCTCTGGCCCGTGTCTCAAAATCTCTGATGTTACATTGCACAAGATAAAAATATATCATCATGA
ACAATAAAACTGTCTGCTTACATAAACAGTAATACAAGGGGTGTTATGAGCCATATTCAACGGGAAACGT
CGAGGCCGCGATTAAATTCCAACATGGATGCTGATTTATATGGGTATAAATGGGCTCGCGATAATGTCGG
GCAATCAGGTGCGACAATCTATCGCTTGTATGGGAAGCCCGATGCGCCAGAGTTGTTTCTGAAACATGGC
AAAGGTAGCGTTGCCAATGATGTTACAGATGAGATGGTCAGACTAAACTGGCTGACGGAATTTATGCCTC
TTCCGACCATCAAGCATTTTATCCGTACTCCTGATGATGCATGGTTACTCACCACTGCGATCCCCGGAAA
AACAGCATTCCAGGTATTAGAAGAATATCCTGATTCAGGTGAAAATATTGTTGATGCGCTGGCAGTGTTC
CTGCGCCGGTTGCATTCGATTCCTGTTTGTAATTGTCCTTTTAACAGCGATCGCGTATTTCGTCTCGCTC
AGGCGCAATCACGAATGAATAACGGTTTGGTTGATGCGAGTGATTTTGATGACGAGCGTAATGGCTGGCC
TGTTGAACAAGTCTGGAAAGAAATGCATAAACTTTTGCCATTCTCACCGGATTCAGTCGTCACTCATGGT
GATTTCTCACTTGATAACCTTATTTTTGACGAGGGGAAATTAATAGGTTGTATTGATGTTGGACGAGTCG
GAATCGCAGACCGATACCAGGATCTTGCCATCCTATGGAACTGCCTCGGTGAGTTTTCTCCTTCATTACA
GAAACGGCTTTTTCAAAAATATGGTATTGATAATCCTGATATGAATAAATTGCAGTTTCATTTGATGCTC
GATGAGTTTTTCTAATCAGAATTGGTTAATTGGTTGTAACACTGGCAGAGCATTACGCTGACTTGACGGG
ACGGCGCAAGCTCATGACCAAAATCCCTTAACGTGAGTTACGCGTCGTTCCACTGAGCGTCAGACCCCGT
AGAAAAGATCAAAGGATCTTCTTGAGATCCTTTTTTTCTGCGCGTAATCTGCTGCTTGCAAACAAAAAAA
CCACCGCTACCAGCGGTGGTTTGTTTGCCGGATCAAGAGCTACCAACTCTTTTTCCGAAGGTAACTGGCT
TCAGCAGAGCGCAGATACCAAATACTGTTCTTCTAGTGTAGCCGTAGTTAGGCCACCACTTCAAGAACTC
TGTAGCACCGCCTACATACCTCGCTCTGCTAATCCTGTTACCAGTGGCTGCTGCCAGTGGCGATAAGTCG
TGTCTTACCGGGTTGGACTCAAGACGATAGTTACCGGATAAGGCGCAGCGGTCGGGCTGAACGGGGGGTT
CGTGCACACAGCCCAGCTTGGAGCGAACGACCTACACCGAACTGAGATACCTACAGCGTGAGCTATGAGA
AAGCGCCACGCTTCCCGAAGGGAGAAAGGCGGACAGGTATCCGGTAAGCGGCAGGGTCGGAACAGGAGAG
CGCACGAGGGAGCTTCCAGGGGGAAACGCCTGGTATCTTTATAGTCCTGTCGGGTTTCGCCACCTCTGAC
TTGAGCGTCGATTTTTGTGATGCTCGTCAGGGGGGCGGAGCCTATGGAAAAACGCCAGCAACGCGGCCTT
TTTACGGTTCCTGGCCTTTTGCTGGCCTTTTGCTCACATGTT
